>Addgene plasmid #25517 | PANK1 | depositor partial sequence | sequence record 11921 | Author sequence
AAGAACAGGCCGCCATTCCCATGGTTTGGCATGGACATCGGTGGAACGCTGGTTAAATTGGTGTATTTCG
AGCCGAAGGATATTACAGCCGAAGAGGAGCAAGAGGAAGTGGAGAACCTGAAGAGCATCCGGAAGTATTT
GACTTCTAATACTGCTTATGGGAAAACTGGGATCCGAGACGTCCACCTGGAACTGAAAAACCTGACCATG
TGTGGACGCAAAGGGAACCTGCACTTCATCCGCTTTCCCAGCTGTGCTATGCACAGGTTCATTCAGATGG
GCAGCGAGAAGAACTTCTCTAGCCTTCACACCACCCTCTGTGCCACAGGAGGCGGGGCTTTCAAATTCGA
AGAGGACTTCAGAATGATTGCTGACCTGCAGCTGCATAAACTGGATGAACTGGACTGTCTGATTCAGGGC
CTGCTTTATGTCGACTCTGTTGGCTTCAACGGCAAGCCAGAATGTTACTATTTTGAAAATCCCACAAATC
CTGAATTGTGTCAAAAAAAGCCGTACTGCCTTGATAACCCATACCCTATGTTGCTGGTTAACATGGGCTC
AGGTGTCAGCATTCTAGCCGTGTACTCCAAGGACAACTATAAAAGAGTTACAGGGACCAGTCTTGGAGGT
GGAACATTCCTAGGCCTATGTTGCTTGCTGACTGGTTGTGAGACCTTTGAAGAAGCTCTGGAAATGGCAG
CTAAAGGCGACAGCACCAATGTTGATAAACTGGTGAAGGACATTTACGGAGGAGACTATGAACGATTTGG
CCTTCAAGGATCTGCTGTAGCATCAAGCTTTGGCAACATGATGAGTAAAGAAAAGCGAGATTCCATCAGC
AAGGAAGACCTCGCCCGGGCCACATTGGTCACCATCACCAACAACATTGGCTCCATTGCTCGGATGTGCG
CGTTGAATGAGAACATAGACAGAGTTGTGTTTGTTGGAAATTTTCTCAGAATCAATATGGTCTCCATGAA
GCTGCTGGCATATGCCATGGATTTTTGGTCCAAAGGACAACTGAAAGCTCTGTTTTTGGAACATGAGGGT
TATTTTGGAGCCGTTGGGGCACTGTTGGAACTGTTCAAAATGACTGATGAC
