>Addgene plasmid #25517 | PANK1 | addgene partial sequence | sequence record 31499 | 25517 with T7
CTGAATATTTTGTTTACTTTAAGAAGGAGATATACCATGGGCAGCAGCCATCATCATCATCATCACAGCA
GCGGCCTGGTTCCGCGTGGTAGTAAGAACAGGCCGCCATTCCCATGGTTTGGCATGGACATCGGTGGAAC
GCTGGTTAAATTGGTGTATTTCGAGCCGAAGGATATTACAGCCGAAGAGGAGCAAGAGGAAGTGGAGAAC
CTGAAGAGCATCCGGAAGTATTTGACTTCTAATACTGCTTATGGGAAAACTGGGATCCGAGACGTCCACC
TGGAACTGAAAAACCTGACCATGTGTGGACGCAAAGGGAACCTGCACTTCATCCGCTTTCCCAGCTGTGC
TATGCACAGGTTCATTCAGATGGGCAGCGAGAAGAACTTCTCTAGCCTTCACACCACCCTCTGTGCCACA
GGAGGCGGGGCTTTCAAATTCGAAGAGGACTTCAGAATGATTGCTGACCTGCAGCTGCATAAACTGGATG
AACTGGACTGTCTGATTCAGGGCCTGCTTTATGTCGACTCTGTTGGCTTCAACGGCAAGCCAGAATGTTA
CTATTTTGAAAATCCCACAAATCCTGAATTGTGTCAAAAAAAGCCGTACTGCCTTGATAACCCATACCCT
ATGTTGCTGGTTAACATGGGCTCAGGTGTCAGCATTCTAGCCGTGTACTCCAAGGACAACTATAAAAGAG
TTACAGGGACCAGTCTTGGAGGTGGAACATTCCTAGGCCTATGTTGCTTGCTGACTGGTTGTGAGACCTT
TGAAGAAGCTCTGGAAATGGCAGCTAAAGGCGACAGCACCAATGTTGATAAACTGGTGAAGGACATTTAC
GGAGGAGACTATGAACGATTTGGCCTTCAAGGATCTGCTGTAGCATCAAGC
