[The description below was written by a language model from this plasmid's Addgene catalogue record.]
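Description:
PANK1 is a bacterial expression plasmid built on pET28a-LIC, a ligation-independent-cloning derivative of the pET28a backbone produced by a structural genomics group. The backbone is listed at 7328 bp without insert. It is a low-copy plasmid selected with kanamycin and is maintained in a standard cloning strain (DH5alpha). The record does not state an expression strain, although pET-type vectors are normally moved into an E. coli host that supplies T7 RNA polymerase for protein production. No feature table accompanies the entry, so the promoter and terminator are not explicitly annotated. The T7 and T7-terminator sequencing primers fit the usual pET arrangement, in which the insert lies between a T7 promoter and a T7 terminator.

The insert is a 1101 bp fragment of human PANK1, encoding pantothenate kinase 1, the enzyme that phosphorylates pantothenate in the first step of coenzyme A biosynthesis. It carries an N-terminal His tag, which allows purification by immobilised metal affinity chromatography. The record notes that the insert may not be the full open reading frame, as is common for constructs trimmed to a well-behaved domain for crystallisation, but the exact residue boundaries are not given. The cloning method is recorded as restriction enzyme, despite the LIC designation of the backbone.

The stated purpose is recombinant expression in bacteria for structure determination, and the depositor links the construct to a deposited crystal structure of the protein. It therefore suits production of purified human PANK1 protein for crystallography and related structural work.
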