Addgene plasmid #25517: PANK1
Purpose: Bacterial expression for structure determination; may not be full ORF
Depositing lab: Cheryl Arrowsmith. Depositing organization: University of Toronto.
Backbone
  Vector backbone: pET28a-LIC
  Backbone manufacturer: SGC
  Backbone size w/o insert (bp): 7328
  Vector type: Bacterial Expression
Growth in bacteria
  Bacterial resistance: Kanamycin, 50 μg/mL
  Growth temperature: 37°C
  Growth strain: DH5alpha
  Copy number: Low Copy
Gene/Insert
  Gene/Insert name: PANK1 (alt names: PDB: 2I7N; pantothnate kinase 1; MGC24596, PANK, PANK1a, PANK1b)
  Species: H. sapiens (human)
  Insert size (bp): 1101
  Entrez Gene: PANK1 (a.k.a. PANK)
  Tag / fusion protein: His (N terminal on insert)
  Cloning method: Restriction Enzyme
  Sequencing primers: 5′ T7; 3′ T7-term
Terms and licenses: Academic/Nonprofit Terms; Industry Terms: Not Available to Industry
Depositor comments: PDB: 2I7N http://www.thesgc.org/structures/2I7N/
How to cite: PANK1 was a gift from Cheryl Arrowsmith (Addgene plasmid # 25517 ; http://n2t.net/addgene:25517 ; RRID:Addgene_25517)
